Addgene plasmid #75498: RPS6KA1 gRNA (BRDN0001148103)
Purpose: 3rd generation lentiviral gRNA plasmid targeting human RPS6KA1
Depositing lab: John Doench & David Root. Depositing organization: Broad Institute. Publication: Optimized sgRNA design to maximize activity and minimize off-target effects of CRISPR-Cas9. Doench JG, Fusi N, Sullender M, Hegde M, Vaimberg EW, Donovan KF, Smith I, Tothova Z, Wilen C, Orchard R, Virgin HW, Listgarten J, Root DE. Nat Biotechnol. 2016 Jan 18. doi: 10.1038/nbt.3437. PubMed 26780180.
Backbone
  Vector backbone: lentiGuide-Puro
  Backbone manufacturer: Zhang Lab (Addgene plasmid # 52963)
  Vector type: Mammalian Expression, Lentiviral, CRISPR
  Selectable markers: Puromycin
Growth in bacteria
  Bacterial resistance: Ampicillin, 100 μg/mL
  Growth temperature: 37°C
  Growth strain: DH5alpha
  Copy number: High Copy
Gene/Insert
  Gene/Insert name: RPS6KA1 (alt names: RPS6KA1; NM_001006665.1)
  gRNA/shRNA sequence: TGATGTAAATCACCCATTCG
  Species: H. sapiens (human)
  Entrez Gene: RPS6KA1 (a.k.a. HU-1, MAPKAPK1, MAPKAPK1A, RSK, RSK1, p90Rsk)
  Promoter: hU6
  Cloning method: Unknown
  Sequencing primers: 5′ U6-F; 3′ pS2-R
Terms and licenses: Academic/Nonprofit Terms; Industry Terms: Not Available to Industry
Depositor comments: The gRNA was designed to target the following Genbank reference sequence(s): NM_001006665.1,NM_002953.3. Note that this plasmid does NOT contain Cas9. It should be used in conjunction with lentiCas9-Blast (Addgene #52962) or otherwise with cell lines already expressing Cas9. Browse the full kinome gRNA library at http://www.addgene.org/pooled-library/broadgpp-human-kinome/ or visit http://www.broadinstitute.org/rnai/public/ for detailed protocols and information.
How to cite: RPS6KA1 gRNA (BRDN0001148103) was a gift from John Doench & David Root (Addgene plasmid # 75498 ; http://n2t.net/addgene:75498 ; RRID:Addgene_75498)
