[The description below was written by a language model from this plasmid's Addgene catalogue record and the feature table of its GenBank file.]
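Description:
RPS6KA1 gRNA (BRDN0001148103) is a third-generation lentiviral CRISPR guide plasmid built on the lentiGuide-Puro backbone. It is a circular construct of 8,323 bp that delivers a single guide RNA against human RPS6KA1, the gene encoding the kinase also known as RSK1 or p90Rsk. In bacteria it is maintained at high copy from a ColE1/pUC-type origin and selected with ampicillin through the bla gene. An f1 origin and an SV40 origin are also annotated in the backbone.

The viral portion is arranged for Tat-independent, self-inactivating vector production. An RSV promoter drives a truncated HIV-1 5' LTR, followed by the Psi packaging signal, the Rev response element for nuclear export of the genomic RNA, and a cPPT/CTS element. The cassette ends in a U3-deleted 3' LTR, with an SV40 polyadenylation signal downstream.

Within this frame, a human U6 RNA polymerase III promoter transcribes the RPS6KA1-specific spacer fused to the Streptococcus pyogenes Cas9 guide scaffold. The spacer itself is not annotated as a separate feature, but it fits the gap between the promoter and the scaffold. A separate EF-1-alpha promoter with its intron A expresses puromycin N-acetyltransferase for selection of transduced mammalian cells, and a WPRE enhances expression of this transcript.

The plasmid carries no Cas9, so it must be paired with a separate Cas9 vector or used in cells that already express the nuclease. The guide was designed against two RPS6KA1 reference transcripts, and the depositor comments link it to a human kinome gRNA library. It is suited to knockout studies of RPS6KA1 in human cells.
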