LOCUS       Exported 8323 bp ds-DNA circular SYN 13-MAY-2021
DEFINITION  3rd generation lentiviral gRNA plasmid targeting human RPS6KA1.
ACCESSION   .
VERSION     .
KEYWORDS    RPS6KA1 gRNA (BRDN0001148103)
SOURCE      synthetic DNA construct
  ORGANISM  synthetic DNA construct
REFERENCE   1 (bases 1 to 8323)
  AUTHORS   Doench JG, Fusi N, Sullender M, Hegde M, Vaimberg EW, Donovan KF,
            Smith I, Tothova Z, Wilen C, Orchard R, Virgin HW, Listgarten J,
            Root DE
  TITLE     Optimized sgRNA design to maximize activity and minimize off-target
            effects of CRISPR-Cas9.
  JOURNAL   Nat Biotechnol. 2016 Jan 18. doi: 10.1038/nbt.3437.
  PUBMED    26780180
REFERENCE   2 (bases 1 to 8323)
  AUTHORS   .
  TITLE     Direct Submission
  JOURNAL   Exported May 13, 2021 from SnapGene Server 1.1.58
            http://www.snapgene.com
FEATURES             Location/Qualifiers
     source          1..8323
                     /organism="synthetic DNA construct"
                     /mol_type="other DNA"
     promoter        87..1265
                     /label=EF-1-alpha promoter
                     /note="strong constitutive promoter for human elongation
                     factor EF-1-alpha"
     intron          318..1256
                     /label=EF-1-alpha intron A
                     /note="intron upstream of the start codon of human
                     EF-1-alpha"
     primer_bind     1213..1233
                     /label=EF1a-F
                     /note="Human elongation factor-1a promoter, forward primer"
     CDS             1278..1877
                     /codon_start=1
                     /gene="pac from Streptomyces alboniger"
                     /product="puromycin N-acetyltransferase"
                     /label=PuroR
                     /note="confers resistance to puromycin"
                     /translation="MTEYKPTVRLATRDDVPRAVRTLAAAFADYPATRHTVDPDRHIER
                     VTELQELFLTRVGLDIGKVWVADDGAAVAVWTTPESVEAGAVFAEIGPRMAELSGSRLA
                     AQQQMEGLLAPHRPKEPAWFLATVGVSPDHQGKGLGSAVVLPGVEAAERAGVPAFLETS
                     APRNLPFYERLGFTVTADVEVPEGPRTWCMTRKPGA"
     primer_bind     complement(1278..1297)
                     /label=Puro-R
                     /note="Puromycin resistance gene, reverse primer. Also
                     called puro-variant-R"
     primer_bind     1774..1794
                     /label=Puro-F
                     /note="Puromycin resistance gene, forward primer"
     misc_feature    1893..2481
                     /label=WPRE
                     /note="woodchuck hepatitis virus posttranscriptional
                     regulatory element"
     primer_bind     complement(1946..1966)
                     /label=WPRE-R
                     /note="WPRE, reverse primer"
     CDS             complement(2364..2375)
                     /codon_start=1
                     /product="Factor Xa recognition and cleavage site"
                     /label=Factor Xa site
                     /translation="IEGR"
     LTR             2553..2786
                     /label=3' LTR (Delta-U3)
                     /note="self-inactivating 3' long terminal repeat (LTR) from
                     HIV-1"
     polyA_signal    2864..2985
                     /label=SV40 poly(A) signal
                     /note="SV40 polyadenylation signal"
     primer_bind     complement(2901..2920)
                     /label=SV40pA-R
                     /note="SV40 polyA, reverse primer"
     primer_bind     2955..2974
                     /label=EBV-rev
                     /note="SV40 polyA terminator, reverse primer"
     rep_origin      3025..3160
                     /label=SV40 ori
                     /note="SV40 origin of replication"
     primer_bind     3087..3106
                     /label=SV40pro-F
                     /note="SV40 promoter/origin, forward primer"
     primer_bind     complement(3180..3199)
                     /label=T7
                     /note="T7 promoter, forward primer"
     promoter        complement(3181..3199)
                     /label=T7 promoter
                     /note="promoter for bacteriophage T7 RNA polymerase"
     primer_bind     complement(3209..3226)
                     /label=M13 Forward
                     /note="In lacZ gene. Also called M13-F20 or M13 (-21)
                     Forward"
     primer_bind     complement(3209..3225)
                     /label=M13 fwd
                     /note="common sequencing primer, one of multiple similar
                     variants"
     primer_bind     complement(3218..3240)
                     /label=M13/pUC Forward
                     /note="In lacZ gene"
     rep_origin      3367..3822
                     /direction=RIGHT
                     /label=f1 ori
                     /note="f1 bacteriophage origin of replication; arrow
                     indicates direction of (+) strand synthesis"
     primer_bind     complement(3454..3473)
                     /label=F1ori-R
                     /note="F1 origin, reverse primer"
     primer_bind     3664..3685
                     /label=F1ori-F
                     /note="F1 origin, forward primer"
     promoter        3848..3952
                     /gene="bla"
                     /label=AmpR promoter
     CDS             3953..4813
                     /codon_start=1
                     /gene="bla"
                     /product="beta-lactamase"
                     /label=AmpR
                     /note="confers resistance to ampicillin, carbenicillin, and
                     related antibiotics"
                     /translation="MSIQHFRVALIPFFAAFCLPVFAHPETLVKVKDAEDQLGARVGYI
                     ELDLNSGKILESFRPEERFPMMSTFKVLLCGAVLSRIDAGQEQLGRRIHYSQNDLVEYS
                     PVTEKHLTDGMTVRELCSAAITMSDNTAANLLLTTIGGPKELTAFLHNMGDHVTRLDRW
                     EPELNEAIPNDERDTTMPVAMATTLRKLLTGELLTLASRQQLIDWMEADKVAGPLLRSA
                     LPAGWFIADKSGAGERGSRGIIAALGPDGKPSRIVVIYTTGSQATMDERNRQIAEIGAS
                     LIKHW"
     primer_bind     complement(4171..4190)
                     /label=Amp-R
                     /note="Ampicillin resistance gene, reverse primer"
     rep_origin      4984..5572
                     /direction=RIGHT
                     /label=ori
                     /note="high-copy-number ColE1/pMB1/pBR322/pUC origin of
                     replication"
     primer_bind     5473..5492
                     /label=pBR322ori-F
                     /note="pBR322 origin, forward primer"
     primer_bind     5726..5743
                     /label=L4440
                     /note="L4440 vector, forward primer"
     protein_bind    5860..5881
                     /label=CAP binding site
                     /bound_moiety="E. coli catabolite activator protein"
                     /note="CAP binding activates transcription in the presence
                     of cAMP."
     promoter        5896..5926
                     /label=lac promoter
                     /note="promoter for the E. coli lac operon"
     protein_bind    5934..5950
                     /label=lac operator
                     /bound_moiety="lac repressor encoded by lacI"
                     /note="The lac repressor binds to the lac operator to
                     inhibit transcription in E. coli. This inhibition can be
                     relieved by adding lactose or
                     isopropyl-beta-D-thiogalactopyranoside (IPTG)."
     primer_bind     5939..5961
                     /label=M13/pUC Reverse
                     /note="In lacZ gene"
     primer_bind     5958..5974
                     /label=M13 rev
                     /note="common sequencing primer, one of multiple similar
                     variants"
     primer_bind     5958..5974
                     /label=M13 Reverse
                     /note="In lacZ gene. Also called M13-rev"
     primer_bind     5993..6013
                     /label=T3
                     /note="T3 promoter, forward primer"
     promoter        5995..6013
                     /label=T3 promoter
                     /note="promoter for bacteriophage T3 RNA polymerase"
     promoter        6041..6267
                     /label=RSV promoter
                     /note="Rous sarcoma virus enhancer/promoter"
     LTR             6268..6448
                     /label=5' LTR (truncated)
                     /note="truncated 5' long terminal repeat (LTR) from HIV-1"
     misc_feature    6495..6620
                     /label=HIV-1 Psi
                     /note="packaging signal of human immunodeficiency virus
                     type 1"
     misc_feature    7113..7346
                     /label=RRE
                     /note="The Rev response element (RRE) of HIV-1 allows for
                     Rev-dependent mRNA export from the nucleus to the
                     cytoplasm."
     CDS             7531..7575
                     /codon_start=1
                     /product="antigenic peptide corresponding to amino acids
                     655 to 669 of the HIV envelope protein gp41 (Lutje Hulsik
                     et al., 2013)"
                     /label=gp41 peptide
                     /note="recognized by the 2H10 single-chain llama nanobody"
                     /translation="KNEQELLELDKWASL"
     promoter        7753..7993
                     /label=U6 promoter
                     /note="RNA polymerase III promoter for human U6 snRNA"
     primer_bind     7753..7773
                     /label=hU6-F
                     /note="Human U6 promoter, forward primer"
     primer_bind     7924..7943
                     /label=LKO.1 5'
                     /note="Human U6 promoter, forward primer"
     misc_RNA        8023..8098
                     /label=gRNA scaffold
                     /note="guide RNA scaffold for the Streptococcus pyogenes
                     CRISPR/Cas9 system"
     misc_feature    8154..8271
                     /label=cPPT/CTS
                     /note="central polypurine tract and central termination
                     sequence of HIV-1"
ORIGIN
        1 cccgggtgca aagatggata aagttttaaa cagagaggaa tctttgcagc taatggacct
       61 tctaggtctt gaaaggagtg ggaattggct ccggtgcccg tcagtgggca gagcgcacat
      121 cgcccacagt ccccgagaag ttggggggag gggtcggcaa ttgatccggt gcctagagaa
      181 ggtggcgcgg ggtaaactgg gaaagtgatg tcgtgtactg gctccgcctt tttcccgagg
      241 gtgggggaga accgtatata agtgcagtag tcgccgtgaa cgttcttttt cgcaacgggt
      301 ttgccgccag aacacaggta agtgccgtgt gtggttcccg cgggcctggc ctctttacgg
      361 gttatggccc ttgcgtgcct tgaattactt ccacctggct gcagtacgtg attcttgatc
      421 ccgagcttcg ggttggaagt gggtgggaga gttcgaggcc ttgcgcttaa ggagcccctt
      481 cgcctcgtgc ttgagttgag gcctggcctg ggcgctgggg ccgccgcgtg cgaatctggt
      541 ggcaccttcg cgcctgtctc gctgctttcg ataagtctct agccatttaa aatttttgat
      601 gacctgctgc gacgcttttt ttctggcaag atagtcttgt aaatgcgggc caagatctgc
      661 acactggtat ttcggttttt ggggccgcgg gcggcgacgg ggcccgtgcg tcccagcgca
      721 catgttcggc gaggcggggc ctgcgagcgc ggccaccgag aatcggacgg gggtagtctc
      781 aagctggccg gcctgctctg gtgcctggcc tcgcgccgcc gtgtatcgcc ccgccctggg
      841 cggcaaggct ggcccggtcg gcaccagttg cgtgagcgga aagatggccg cttcccggcc
      901 ctgctgcagg gagctcaaaa tggaggacgc ggcgctcggg agagcgggcg ggtgagtcac
      961 ccacacaaag gaaaagggcc tttccgtcct cagccgtcgc ttcatgtgac tccacggagt
     1021 accgggcgcc gtccaggcac ctcgattagt tctcgagctt ttggagtacg tcgtctttag
     1081 gttgggggga ggggttttat gcgatggagt ttccccacac tgagtgggtg gagactgaag
     1141 ttaggccagc ttggcacttg atgtaattct ccttggaatt tgcccttttt gagtttggat
     1201 cttggttcat tctcaagcct cagacagtgg ttcaaagttt ttttcttcca tttcaggtgt
     1261 cgtgacgtac ggccaccatg accgagtaca agcccacggt gcgcctcgcc acccgcgacg
     1321 acgtccccag ggccgtacgc accctcgccg ccgcgttcgc cgactacccc gccacgcgcc
     1381 acaccgtcga tccggaccgc cacatcgagc gggtcaccga gctgcaagaa ctcttcctca
     1441 cgcgcgtcgg gctcgacatc ggcaaggtgt gggtcgcgga cgacggcgcc gccgtggcgg
     1501 tctggaccac gccggagagc gtcgaagcgg gggcggtgtt cgccgagatc ggcccgcgca
     1561 tggccgagtt gagcggttcc cggctggccg cgcagcaaca gatggaaggc ctcctggcgc
     1621 cgcaccggcc caaggagccc gcgtggttcc tggccaccgt cggagtctcg cccgaccacc
     1681 agggcaaggg tctgggcagc gccgtcgtgc tccccggagt ggaggcggcc gagcgcgccg
     1741 gggtgcccgc cttcctggag acctccgcgc cccgcaacct ccccttctac gagcggctcg
     1801 gcttcaccgt caccgccgac gtcgaggtgc ccgaaggacc gcgcacctgg tgcatgaccc
     1861 gcaagcccgg tgcctgaacg cgttaagtcg acaatcaacc tctggattac aaaatttgtg
     1921 aaagattgac tggtattctt aactatgttg ctccttttac gctatgtgga tacgctgctt
     1981 taatgccttt gtatcatgct attgcttccc gtatggcttt cattttctcc tccttgtata
     2041 aatcctggtt gctgtctctt tatgaggagt tgtggcccgt tgtcaggcaa cgtggcgtgg
     2101 tgtgcactgt gtttgctgac gcaaccccca ctggttgggg cattgccacc acctgtcagc
     2161 tcctttccgg gactttcgct ttccccctcc ctattgccac ggcggaactc atcgccgcct
     2221 gccttgcccg ctgctggaca ggggctcggc tgttgggcac tgacaattcc gtggtgttgt
     2281 cggggaaatc atcgtccttt ccttggctgc tcgcctgtgt tgccacctgg attctgcgcg
     2341 ggacgtcctt ctgctacgtc ccttcggccc tcaatccagc ggaccttcct tcccgcggcc
     2401 tgctgccggc tctgcggcct cttccgcgtc ttcgccttcg ccctcagacg agtcggatct
     2461 ccctttgggc cgcctccccg cgtcgacttt aagaccaatg acttacaagg cagctgtaga
     2521 tcttagccac tttttaaaag aaaagggggg actggaaggg ctaattcact cccaacgaag
     2581 acaagatctg ctttttgctt gtactgggtc tctctggtta gaccagatct gagcctggga
     2641 gctctctggc taactaggga acccactgct taagcctcaa taaagcttgc cttgagtgct
     2701 tcaagtagtg tgtgcccgtc tgttgtgtga ctctggtaac tagagatccc tcagaccctt
     2761 ttagtcagtg tggaaaatct ctagcagtac gtatagtagt tcatgtcatc ttattattca
     2821 gtatttataa cttgcaaaga aatgaatatc agagagtgag aggaacttgt ttattgcagc
     2881 ttataatggt tacaaataaa gcaatagcat cacaaatttc acaaataaag catttttttc
     2941 actgcattct agttgtggtt tgtccaaact catcaatgta tcttatcatg tctggctcta
     3001 gctatcccgc ccctaactcc gcccatcccg cccctaactc cgcccagttc cgcccattct
     3061 ccgccccatg gctgactaat tttttttatt tatgcagagg ccgaggccgc ctcggcctct
     3121 gagctattcc agaagtagtg aggaggcttt tttggaggcc tagggacgta cccaattcgc
     3181 cctatagtga gtcgtattac gcgcgctcac tggccgtcgt tttacaacgt cgtgactggg
     3241 aaaaccctgg cgttacccaa cttaatcgcc ttgcagcaca tccccctttc gccagctggc
     3301 gtaatagcga agaggcccgc accgatcgcc cttcccaaca gttgcgcagc ctgaatggcg
     3361 aatgggnnnn nnnnnnnnnn nnnnnnnnnn nnnnnnnnnn nnnnnnnnnn nnnnnnnnnn
     3421 nnnnnnnnnn nnnnnnnnnn nnnnnnnnnn nnnnnnnnnn nnnnnnnnnn nnnnnnnnnn
     3481 nnnnnnnnnn cnnnnnnnnn nnnnnnnnnn nnnnnnnnnn nnnnnnnnnn nnnnnnnnnn
     3541 nnnnnnnnnn nnnnnnnnnn nnnnnnnnnn nnnnnnnnnn nnannnnnnn nnnnnnnnnn
     3601 nnnnnnnnnn nnnnnnnnnn nnnnnnnnnn nncctttgac gttggagtcc acgttcttta
     3661 atagtggact cttgttccaa actggaacaa cactcaaccc tatctcggtc tattcttttg
     3721 atttataagg gattttgccg atttcggcct attggttaaa aaatgagctg atttaacaaa
     3781 aatttaacgc gaattttaac aaaatattaa cgcttacaat ttaggtggca cttttcgggg
     3841 aaatgtgcgc ggaaccccta tttgtttatt tttctaaata cattcaaata tgtatccgct
     3901 catgagacaa taaccctgat aaatgcttca ataatattga aaaaggaaga gtatgagtat
     3961 tcaacatttc cgtgtcgccc ttattccctt ttttgcggca ttttgccttc ctgtttttgc
     4021 tcacccagaa acgctggtga aagtaaaaga tgctgaagat cagttgggtg cacgagtggg
     4081 ttacatcgaa ctggatctca acagcggtaa gatccttgag agttttcgcc ccgaagaacg
     4141 ttttccaatg atgagcactt ttaaagttct gctatgtggc gcggtattat cccgtattga
     4201 cgccgggcaa gagcaactcg gtcgccgcat acactattct cagaatgact tggttgagta
     4261 ctcaccagtc acagaaaagc atcttacgga tggcatgaca gtaagagaat tatgcagtgc
     4321 tgccataacc atgagtgata acactgcggc caacttactt ctgacaacga tcggaggacc
     4381 gaaggagcta accgcttttt tgcacaacat gggggatcat gtaactcgcc ttgatcgttg
     4441 ggaaccggag ctgaatgaag ccataccaaa cgacgagcgt gacaccacga tgcctgtagc
     4501 aatggcaaca acgttgcgca aactattaac tggcgaacta cttactctag cttcccggca
     4561 acaattaata gactggatgg aggcggataa agttgcagga ccacttctgc gctcggccct
     4621 tccggctggc tggtttattg ctgataaatc tggagccggt gagcgtgggt ctcgcggtat
     4681 cattgcagca ctggggccag atggtaagcc ctcccgtatc gtagttatct acacgacggg
     4741 gagtcaggca actatggatg aacgaaatag acagatcgct gagataggtg cctcactgat
     4801 taagcattgg taactgtcag accaagttta ctcatatata ctttagattg atttaaaact
     4861 tcatttttaa tttaaaagga tctaggtgaa gatccttttt gataatctca tgaccaaaat
     4921 cccttaacgt gagttttcgt tccactgagc gtcagacccc gtagaaaaga tcaaaggatc
     4981 ttcttgagat cctttttttc tgcgcgtaat ctgctgcttg caaacaaaaa aaccaccgct
     5041 accagcggtg gtttgtttgc cggatcaaga gctaccaact ctttttccga aggtaactgg
     5101 cttcagcaga gcgcagatac caaatactgt tcttctagtg tagccgtagt taggccacca
     5161 cttcaagaac tctgtagcac cgcctacata cctcgctctg ctaatcctgt taccagtggc
     5221 tgctgccagt ggcgataagt cgtgtcttac cgggttggac tcaagacgat agttaccgga
     5281 taaggcgcag cggtcgggct gaacgggggg ttcgtgcaca cagcccagct tggagcgaac
     5341 gacctacacc gaactgagat acctacagcg tgagctatga gaaagcgcca cgcttcccga
     5401 agggagaaag gcggacaggt atccggtaag cggcagggtc ggaacaggag agcgcacgag
     5461 ggagcttcca gggggaaacg cctggtatct ttatagtcct gtcgggtttc gccacctctg
     5521 acttgagcgt cgatttttgt gatgctcgtc aggggggcgg agcctatgga aaaacgccag
     5581 caacgcggcc tttttacggt tcctggcctt ttgctggcct tttgctcaca tgttctttcc
     5641 tgcgttatcc cctgattctg tggataaccg tattaccgcc tttgagtgag ctgataccgc
     5701 tcgccgcagc cgaacgaccg agcgcagcga gtcagtgagc gaggaagcgg aagagcgccc
     5761 aatacgcaaa ccgcctctcc ccgcgcgttg gccgattcat taatgcagct ggcacgacag
     5821 gtttcccgac tggaaagcgg gcagtgagcg caacgcaatt aatgtgagtt agctcactca
     5881 ttaggcaccc caggctttac actttatgct tccggctcgt atgttgtgtg gaattgtgag
     5941 cggataacaa tttcacacag gaaacagcta tgaccatgat tacgccaagc gcgcaattaa
     6001 ccctcactaa agggaacaaa agctggagct gcaagcttaa tgtagtctta tgcaatactc
     6061 ttgtagtctt gcaacatggt aacgatgagt tagcaacatg ccttacaagg agagaaaaag
     6121 caccgtgcat gccgattggt ggaagtaagg tggtacgatc gtgccttatt aggaaggcaa
     6181 cagacgggtc tgacatggat tggacgaacc actgaattgc cgcattgcag agatattgta
     6241 tttaagtgcc tagctcgata cataaacggg tctctctggt tagaccagat ctgagcctgg
     6301 gagctctctg gctaactagg gaacccactg cttaagcctc aataaagctt gccttgagtg
     6361 cttcaagtag tgtgtgcccg tctgttgtgt gactctggta actagagatc cctcagaccc
     6421 ttttagtcag tgtggaaaat ctctagcagt ggcgcccgaa cagggacttg aaagcgaaag
     6481 ggaaaccaga ggagctctct cgacgcagga ctcggcttgc tgaagcgcgc acggcaagag
     6541 gcgaggggcg gcgactggtg agtacgccaa aaattttgac tagcggaggc tagaaggaga
     6601 gagatgggtg cgagagcgtc agtattaagc gggggagaat tagatcgcga tgggaaaaaa
     6661 ttcggttaag gccaggggga aagaaaaaat ataaattaaa acatatagta tgggcaagca
     6721 gggagctaga acgattcgca gttaatcctg gcctgttaga aacatcagaa ggctgtagac
     6781 aaatactggg acagctacaa ccatcccttc agacaggatc agaagaactt agatcattat
     6841 ataatacagt agcaaccctc tattgtgtgc atcaaaggat agagataaaa gacaccaagg
     6901 aagctttaga caagatagag gaagagcaaa acaaaagtaa gaccaccgca cagcaagcgg
     6961 ccgctgatct tcagacctgg aggaggagat atgagggaca attggagaag tgaattatat
     7021 aaatataaag tagtaaaaat tgaaccatta ggagtagcac ccaccaaggc aaagagaaga
     7081 gtggtgcaga gagaaaaaag agcagtggga ataggagctt tgttccttgg gttcttggga
     7141 gcagcaggaa gcactatggg cgcagcgtca atgacgctga cggtacaggc cagacaatta
     7201 ttgtctggta tagtgcagca gcagaacaat ttgctgaggg ctattgaggc gcaacagcat
     7261 ctgttgcaac tcacagtctg gggcatcaag cagctccagg caagaatcct ggctgtggaa
     7321 agatacctaa aggatcaaca gctcctgggg atttggggtt gctctggaaa actcatttgc
     7381 accactgctg tgccttggaa tgctagttgg agtaataaat ctctggaaca gatttggaat
     7441 cacacgacct ggatggagtg ggacagagaa attaacaatt acacaagctt aatacactcc
     7501 ttaattgaag aatcgcaaaa ccagcaagaa aagaatgaac aagaattatt ggaattagat
     7561 aaatgggcaa gtttgtggaa ttggtttaac ataacaaatt ggctgtggta tataaaatta
     7621 ttcataatga tagtaggagg cttggtaggt ttaagaatag tttttgctgt actttctata
     7681 gtgaatagag ttaggcaggg atattcacca ttatcgtttc agacccacct cccaaccccg
     7741 aggggaccca gagagggcct atttcccatg attccttcat atttgcatat acgatacaag
     7801 gctgttagag agataattag aattaatttg actgtaaaca caaagatatt agtacaaaat
     7861 acgtgacgta gaaagtaata atttcttggg tagtttgcag ttttaaaatt atgttttaaa
     7921 atggactatc atatgcttac cgtaacttga aagtatttcg atttcttggc tttatatatc
     7981 ttgtggaaag gacgaaacac cgtgatgtaa atcacccatt cggttttaga gctagaaata
     8041 gcaagttaaa ataaggctag tccgttatca acttgaaaaa gtggcaccga gtcggtgctt
     8101 ttttaagctt ggcgtaacta gatcttgaga caaatggcag tattcatcca caattttaaa
     8161 agaaaagggg ggattggggg gtacagtgca ggggaaagaa tagtagacat aatagcaaca
     8221 gacatacaaa ctaaagaatt acaaaaacaa attacaaaaa ttcaaaattt tcgggtttat
     8281 tacagggaca gcagagatcc actttggcgc cggctcgagg ggg
//
