>Addgene plasmid #75498 | RPS6KA1 gRNA (BRDN0001148103) | depositor partial sequence | sequence record 142958 | Target Sequence
TGATGTAAATCACCCATTCG
