>Addgene plasmid #75498 | RPS6KA1 gRNA (BRDN0001148103) | addgene partial sequence | sequence record 183999 | hU6-F
AGAAAGTAATAATTTCTTGGGTAGTTTGCAGTTTTAAAATTATGTTTTAAAATGGACTATCATATGCTTA
CCGTAACTTGAAAGTATTTCGATTTCTTGGCTTTATATATCTTGTGGAAAGGACGAAACACCGTGATGTA
AATCACCCATTCGGTTTTAGAGCTAGAAATAGCAAGTTAAAATAAGGCTAGTCCGTTATCAACTTGAAAA
AGTGGCACCGAGTCGGTGCTTTTTTAAGCTTGGCGTAACTAGATCTTGAGACAAATGGCAGTATTCATCC
ACAATTTTAAAAGAAAAGGGGGGATTGGGGGGTACAGTGCAGGGGAAAGAATAGTAGACATAATAGCAAC
AGACATACAAACTAAAGAATTACAAAAACAAATTACAAAAATTCAAAATTTTCGGGTTTATTACAGGGAC
AGCAGAGATCCACTTTGGCGCCGGCTCGAGGGGGCCCGGGTGCAAAGATGGATAAAGTTTTAAACAGAGA
GGAATCTTTGCAGCTAATGGACCTTCTAGGTCTTGAAAGGAGTGGGAATTGGCTCCGGTGCCCGTCAGTG
GGCAGAGCGC
